>Addgene plasmid #120026 | pMaCTag-P15 | addgene full sequence | sequence record 232633 | Addgene NGS Result
ATTTAGGTGACACTATAGAACGCGGCCGCCAGCTGAAGCTTCGTACGTCAGGTGGAGGAGGTAGTGGCGG
AGGCGGATCTGTAGCAGGTCATGCCTCTGGCAGCCCCGCATTCGGGACCGCCTCTCATTCGAATTGCGAA
CATGAAGAGATCCACCTCGCCGGCTCGATCCAGCCGCATGGCGCGCTTCTGGTCGTCAGCGAACATGATC
ATCGCGTCATCCAGGCCAGCGCCAACGCCGCGGAATTTCTGAATCTCGGAAGCGTACTCGGCGTTCCGCT
CGCCGAGATCGACGGCGATCTGTTGATCAAGATCCTGCCGCATCTCGATCCCACCGCCGAAGGCATGCCG
GTCGCGGTGCGCTGCCGGATCGGCAATCCCTCTACGGAGTACTGCGGTCTGATGCATCGGCCTCCGGAAG
GCGGGCTGATCATCGAACTCGAACGTGCCGGCCCGTCGATCGATCTGTCAGGCACGCTGGCGCCGGCGCT
GGAGCGGATCCGCACGGCGGGTTCACTGCGCGCGCTGTGCGATGACACCGTGCTGCTGTTTCAGCAGTGC
ACCGGCTACGACCGGGTGATGGTGTATCGTTTCGATGAGCAAGGCCACGGCCTGGTATTCTCCGAGTGCC
ATGTGCCTGGGCTCGAATCCTATTTCGGCAACCGCTATCCGTCGTCGACTGTCCCGCAGATGGCGCGGCA
GCTGTACGTGCGGCAGCGCGTCCGCGTGCTGGTCGACGTCACCTATCAGCCGGTGCCGCTGGAGCCGCGG
CTGTCGCCGCTGACCGGGCGCGATCTCGACATGTCGGGCTGCTTCCTGCGCTCGATGTCGCCGTGCCATC
TGCAGTTCCTGAAGGACATGGGCGTGCGCGCCACCCTGGCGGTGTCGCTGGTGGTCGGCGGCAAGCTGTG
GGGCCTGGTTGTCTGTCACCATTATCTGCCGCGCTTCATCCGTTTCGAGCTGCGGGCGATCTGCAAACGG
CTCGCCGAAAGGATCGCGACGCGGATCACCGCGCTTGAGAGCTGAACTAGTAACTTGTTTATTGCAGCTT
ATAATGGTTACAAATAAAGCAATAGCATCACAAATTTCACAAATAAAGCATTTTTTTCACTGCATTCTAG
TTGTGGTTTGTCCAAACTCATCAATGTATCTTAGTCGATATAACTTCGTATAGCATACATTATACGAAGT
TATGTCGACGGTGTGGAAAGTCCCCAGGCTCCCCAGCAGGCAGAAGTATGCAAAGCATGCATCTCAATTA
GTCAGCAACCAGGTGTGGAAAGTCCCCAGGCTCCCCAGCAGGCAGAAGTATGCAAAGCATGCATCTCAAT
TAGTCAGCAACCATAGTCCCGCCCCTAACTCCGCCCATCCCGCCCCTAACTCCGCCCAGTTCCGCCCATT
CTCCGCCCCATGGCTGACTAATTTTTTTTATTTATGCAGAGGCCGAGGCCGCCTCGGCCTCTGAGCTATT
CCAGAAGTAGTGAGGAGGCTTTTTTGGAGGCCTAGGCTTTTGCAAAGAATTCGCCACCATGACTGAGTAC
AAGCCTACTGTGCGTTTAGCCACCAGGGATGATGTGCCACGAGCCGTGAGGACACTAGCAGCCGCCTTTG
CTGACTACCCAGCTACAAGGCACACCGTGGACCCTGACAGACACATTGAAAGAGTCACAGAACTTCAGGA
GCTGTTTTTAACTAGGGTGGGCCTGGATATTGGCAAAGTCTGGGTGGCCGATGATGGAGCAGCAGTTGCA
GTGTGGACCACCCCAGAGTCTGTTGAAGCTGGAGCTGTCTTTGCAGAAATTGGACCAAGAATGGCCGAGT
TATCTGGCAGCAGGCTGGCTGCTCAACAGCAGATGGAAGGATTATTAGCTCCCCACAGACCCAAGGAGCC
TGCCTGGTTCCTGGCAACAGTTGGAGTTTCTCCAGACCATCAGGGCAAGGGCTTAGGATCTGCTGTGGTG
CTGCCTGGTGTGGAAGCAGCTGAGAGAGCTGGGGTGCCAGCATTTCTGGAGACATCAGCTCCTAGAAACC
TGCCCTTCTATGAACGGCTGGGCTTCACAGTGACTGCTGATGTGGAGGTGCCTGAGGGCCCCAGAACCTG
GTGCATGACAAGAAAACCAGGAGCCTGACTGCAGCGACTGTGCCTTCTAGTTGCCAGCCATCTGTTGTTT
GCCCCTCCCCCGTGCCTTCCTTGACCCTGGAAGGTGCCACTCCCACTGTCCTTTCCTAATAAAATGAGGA
AATTGCATCGCATTGTCTGAGTAGGTGTCATTCTATTCTGGGGGGTGGGGTGGGGCAGGACAGCAAGGGG
GAGGATTGGGAAGACAATAGCAGGCATGCTGGGGATGCGGTGGGCTCTATGGCTCGAGGAGGGCCTATTT
CCCATGATTCCTTCATATTTGCATATACGATACAAGGCTGTTAGAGAGATAATTGGAATTAATTTGACTG
TAAACACAAAGATATTAGTACAAAATACGTGACGTAGAAAGTAATAATTTCTTGGGTAGTTTGCAGTTTT
AAAATTATGTTTTAAAATGGACTATCATATGCTTACCGTAACTTGAAAGTATTTCGATTTCTTGGCTTTA
TATATCTTGTGGAAAGGACGAAACACCGATAACTTCGTATAGCATACATTATACGAAGTTATGGTACCGA
TGCAGCTAGCCCGCGGATCTGCCGGTCTCCCTATAGTGAGTCGTATTAATTTCGATAAGCCAGGTTAACC
TGCATTAATGAATCGGCCAACGCGCGGGGAGAGGCGGTTTGCGTATTGGGCGCTCTTCCGCTTCCTCGCT
CACTGACTCGCTGCGCTCGGTCGTTCGGCTGCGGCGAGCGGTATCAGCTCACTCAAAGGCGGTAATACGG
TTATCCACAGAATCAGGGGATAACGCAGGAAAGAACATGTGAGCAAAAGGCCAGCAAAAGGCCAGGAACC
GTAAAAAGGCCGCGTTGCTGGCGTTTTTCCATAGGCTCCGCCCCCCTGACGAGCATCACAAAAATCGACG
CTCAAGTCAGAGGTGGCGAAACCCGACAGGACTATAAAGATACCAGGCGTTTCCCCCTGGAAGCTCCCTC
GTGCGCTCTCCTGTTCCGACCCTGCCGCTTACCGGATACCTGTCCGCCTTTCTCCCTTCGGGAAGCGTGG
CGCTTTCTCATAGCTCACGCTGTAGGTATCTCAGTTCGGTGTAGGTCGTTCGCTCCAAGCTGGGCTGTGT
GCACGAACCCCCCGTTCAGCCCGACCGCTGCGCCTTATCCGGTAACTATCGTCTTGAGTCCAACCCGGTA
AGACACGACTTATCGCCACTGGCAGCAGCCACTGGTAACAGGATTAGCAGAGCGAGGTATGTAGGCGGTG
CTACAGAGTTCTTGAAGTGGTGGCCTAACTACGGCTACACTAGAAGAACAGTATTTGGTATCTGCGCTCT
GCTGAAGCCAGTTACCTTCGGAAAAAGAGTTGGTAGCTCTTGATCCGGCAAACAAACCACCGCTGGTAGC
GGTGGTTTTTTTGTTTGCAAGCAGCAGATTACGCGCAGAAAAAAAGGATCTCAAGAAGATCCTTTGATCT
TTTCTACGGGGTCTGACGCTCAGTGGAACGAAAACTCACGTTAAGGGATTTTGGTCATGAGATTATCAAA
AAGGATCTTCACCTAGATCCTTTTAAATTAAAAATGAAGTTTTAAATCAATCTAAAGTATATATGAGTAA
ACTTGGTCTGACAGTTACCAATGCTTAATCAGTGAGGCACCTATCTCAGCGATCTGTCTATTTCGTTCAT
CCATAGTTGCCTGACTCCCCGTCGTGTAGATAACTACGATACGGGAGGGCTTACCATCTGGCCCCAGTGC
TGCAATGATACCGCGAGACCCACGCTCACCGGCTCCAGATTTATCAGCAATAAACCAGCCAGCCGGAAGG
GCCGAGCGCAGAAGTGGTCCTGCAACTTTATCCGCCTCCATCCAGTCTATTAATTGTTGCCGGGAAGCTA
GAGTAAGTAGTTCGCCAGTTAATAGTTTGCGCAACGTTGTTGCCATTGCTACAGGCATCGTGGTGTCACG
CTCGTCGTTTGGTATGGCTTCATTCAGCTCCGGTTCCCAACGATCAAGGCGAGTTACATGATCCCCCATG
TTGTGCAAAAAAGCGGTTAGCTCCTTCGGTCCTCCGATCGTTGTCAGAAGTAAGTTGGCCGCAGTGTTAT
CACTCATGGTTATGGCAGCACTGCATAATTCTCTTACTGTCATGCCATCCGTAAGATGCTTTTCTGTGAC
TGGTGAGTACTCAACCAAGTCATTCTGAGAATAGTGTATGCGGCGACCGAGTTGCTCTTGCCCGGCGTCA
ATACGGGATAATACCGCGCCACATAGCAGAACTTTAAAAGTGCTCATCATTGGAAAACGTTCTTCGGGGC
GAAAACTCTCAAGGATCTTACCGCTGTTGAGATCCAGTTCGATGTAACCCACTCGTGCACCCAACTGATC
TTCAGCATCTTTTACTTTCACCAGCGTTTCTGGGTGAGCAAAAACAGGAAGGCAAAATGCCGCAAAAAAG
GGAATAAGGGCGACACGGAAATGTTGAATACTCATACTCTTCCTTTTTCAATATTATTGAAGCATTTATC
AGGGTTATTGTCTCATGAGCGGATACATATTTGAATGTATTTAGAAAAATAAACAAATAGGGGTTCCGCG
CACATTTCCCCGAAAAGTGCCACCTGACGTCTAAGAAACCATTATTATCATGACATTAACCTATAAAAAT
AGGCGTATCACGAGGCCCTTTCGTCTCGCGCGTTTCGGTGATGACGGTGAAAACCTCTGACACATGCAGC
TCCCGGAGACGGTCACAGCTTGTCTGTAAGCGGATGCCGGGAGCAGACAAGCCCGTCAGGGCGCGTCAGC
GGGTGTTGGCGGGTGTCGGGGCTGGCTTAACTATGCGGCATCAGAGCAGATTGTACTGAGAGTGCACCAT
ATGGACATATTGTCGTTAGAACGCGGCTACAATTAATACATAACCTTATGTATCATACACATACG
Features (pLannotate 1.2.2; 16 found; start..end, strand, type, name):
      1..19      +  promoter       SP6 promoter: promoter for bacteriophage SP6 RNA polymerase
     81..1022    +  CDS            miRFP670: miRFP670 is a basic (constitutively fluorescent) near ir fluorescent protein published in 2016, derived from Rhodopseudomonas palustris. It has low acid sensitivity. It requires the cofactor biliverdin for fluorescence.
   1032..1153    +  polyA_signal   SV40 poly(A) signal: SV40 polyadenylation signal
   1160..1193    +  protein_bind   loxP: Cre-mediated recombination occurs in the 8-bp core sequence (GCATACAT). Cre recombinase
   1200..1516    +  promoter       SV40 promoter: SV40 enhancer and early promoter
   1529..2125    +  CDS            pac: PUAC_STRAD - Protein predicted: Swiss-Prot protein existence level 4. Detoxification of puromycin. From Streptomyces alboniger.
   2138..2362    +  polyA_signal   bGH poly(A) signal: bovine growth hormone polyadenylation signal
   2369..2609    +  promoter       U6 promoter: RNA polymerase III promoter for human U6 snRNA
   2619..2652    +  protein_bind   loxP: Cre-mediated recombination occurs in the 8-bp core sequence (GCATACAT). Cre recombinase
   2690..2708    -  promoter       T7 promoter: promoter for bacteriophage T7 RNA polymerase
   2730..2783    -  CDS            lacI (fragment): lac repressor; lacI; The lac repressor binds to the lac operator to inhibit transcription in E. coli. This inhibition can be relieved by adding lactose or isopropyl-β-D-thiogalactopyranoside (IPTG).
   2966..3554    -  rep_origin     ori: high-copy-number ColE1/pMB1/pBR322/pUC origin of replication
   3725..4585    -  CDS            AmpR: β-lactamase; bla; confers resistance to ampicillin, carbenicillin, and related antibiotics
   4586..4690    -  promoter       AmpR promoter: bla
   4785..4820    +  CDS            rop (fragment): Rop protein, which maintains plasmids at low copy number; rop
   4922..4973    +  misc_feature   bom (fragment): basis of mobility region from pBR322
