[The description below was written by a language model from this plasmid's Addgene catalogue record and pLannotate feature annotations shown in this document.]
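Description:
pMaCTag-P15 is a PCR template plasmid built on the pFA6a backbone, intended as a source of a tagging cassette rather than as an expression vector in its own right. It is maintained in E. coli as a high-copy plasmid through a ColE1/pUC-type origin and an ampicillin resistance gene. SP6 and T7 phage promoters flank the cassette region, and short lacI, rop and bom fragments are backbone remnants with no evident function.

The cassette begins with a promoterless coding sequence for miRFP670, a constitutively fluorescent near-infrared protein derived from a Rhodopseudomonas palustris bacteriophytochrome that needs biliverdin as a cofactor (the catalogue species field says human, which likely reflects the target cells rather than the gene's origin). It is followed by an SV40 polyadenylation signal. Downstream lies a puromycin selection unit, consisting of the SV40 enhancer/early promoter, the pac puromycin N-acetyltransferase gene and a bGH poly(A) signal, and then a human U6 RNA polymerase III promoter.

In the CRISPR-Cas12a-assisted PCR tagging approach for which the plasmid was deposited, the cassette is amplified with two gene-specific tagging oligos. These presumably supply the homology arms to the target locus and, placed after the U6 promoter, the sequence encoding the Cas12a crRNA. Integration at the 3′ end of a mammalian gene fuses miRFP670 in frame to the C-terminus, so the fusion is expressed from the endogenous promoter. Puromycin is used to select for cells that carry the cassette. Two same-orientation loxP sites bracket the marker and U6 promoter, which should permit Cre-mediated excision of those elements after selection, leaving the tag and its SV40 terminator.
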