Addgene plasmid #120026: pMaCTag-P15
Purpose: Template for C-terminal PCR tagging of mammalian genes (Puromycin selection) with miRFP670
Depositing lab: Michael Knop. Publication: CRISPR-Cas12a-assisted PCR tagging of mammalian genes. Fueller J, Herbst K, Meurer M, Gubicza K, Kurtulmus B, Knopf JD, Kirrmaier D, Buchmuller BC, Pereira G, Lemberg MK, Knop M. J Cell Biol. 2020 Jun 1;219(6). pii: 151766. doi: 10.1083/jcb.201910210. PubMed 32406907.
Backbone
  Vector backbone: pFA6a
  Backbone size w/o insert (bp): 2412
  Vector type: PCR Template
  Selectable markers: Puromycin
Growth in bacteria
  Bacterial resistance: Ampicillin, 100 μg/mL
  Growth temperature: 37°C
  Growth strain: DH5alpha
  Copy number: High Copy
Gene/Insert
  Gene/Insert name: miRFP670
  Species: H. sapiens (human)
  Promoter: None
  Tag / fusion protein: miRFP670 (C terminal on backbone)
  Cloning method: Restriction Enzyme; 5′ cloning site BamHI (destroyed during cloning); 3′ cloning site SpeI (not destroyed)
  Sequencing primers: 5′ SP6; 3′ AAACCACAACTAGAATGCAGTG
Terms and licenses: Academic/Nonprofit Terms; Industry Terms: Not Available to Industry
Depositor comments: Template plasmid for C-terminal PCR tagging of mammalian genes. For M1 and M2 tagging oligo design please visit www.pcr-tagging.com Please visit https://www.biorxiv.org/content/early/2018/11/20/473876 for BioRxiv preprint
How to cite: pMaCTag-P15 was a gift from Michael Knop (Addgene plasmid # 120026 ; http://n2t.net/addgene:120026 ; RRID:Addgene_120026)
