LOCUS       Exported 5035 bp ds-DNA circular SYN 12-MAY-2021
DEFINITION  Template for C-terminal PCR tagging of mammalian genes (Puromycin
            selection) with miRFP670.
ACCESSION   .
VERSION     .
KEYWORDS    pMaCTag-P15
SOURCE      synthetic DNA construct
  ORGANISM  synthetic DNA construct
REFERENCE   1 (bases 1 to 5035)
  AUTHORS   Fueller J, Herbst K, Meurer M, Gubicza K, Kurtulmus B, Knopf JD,
            Kirrmaier D, Buchmuller BC, Pereira G, Lemberg MK, Knop M
  TITLE     CRISPR-Cas12a-assisted PCR tagging of mammalian genes.
  JOURNAL   J Cell Biol. 2020 Jun 1;219(6). pii: 151766. doi:
            10.1083/jcb.201910210.
  PUBMED    32406907
REFERENCE   2 (bases 1 to 5035)
  AUTHORS   .
  TITLE     Direct Submission
  JOURNAL   Exported May 12, 2021 from SnapGene Server 1.1.58
            http://www.snapgene.com
FEATURES             Location/Qualifiers
     source          1..5035
                     /organism="synthetic DNA construct"
                     /mol_type="other DNA"
     CDS             64..1008
                     /codon_start=1
                     /product="bright monomeric near-infrared fluorescent
                     protein engineered from a bacterial phytochrome, with an
                     emission maximum of 670 nm (Shcherbakova et al., 2016)"
                     /label=miRFP670
                     /label=ORF
     frame           1
                     /translation="VAGHASGSPAFGTASHSNCEHEEIHLAGSIQPHGALLVVSEHDHR
                     VIQASANAAEFLNLGSVLGVPLAEIDGDLLIKILPHLDPTAEGMPVAVRCRIGNPSTEY
                     CGLMHRPPEGGLIIELERAGPSIDLSGTLAPALERIRTAGSLRALCDDTVLLFQQCTGY
                     DRVMVYRFDEQGHGLVFSECHVPGLESYFGNRYPSSTVPQMARQLYVRQRVRVLVDVTY
                     QPVPLEPRLSPLTGRDLDMSGCFLRSMSPCHLQFLKDMGVRATLAVSLVVGGKLWGLVV
                     CHHYLPRFIRFELRAICKRLAERIATRITALES"
     polyA_signal    1015..1136
                     /label=SV40 poly(A) signal
                     /note="SV40 polyadenylation signal"
     primer_bind     complement(1052..1071)
                     /label=SV40pA-R
                     /note="SV40 polyA, reverse primer"
     primer_bind     1106..1125
                     /label=EBV-rev
                     /note="SV40 polyA terminator, reverse primer"
     protein_bind    1143..1176
                     /label=loxP
                     /bound_moiety="Cre recombinase"
                     /note="Cre-mediated recombination occurs in the 8-bp core
                     sequence (GCATACAT)."
     promoter        1183..1499
                     /label=SV40 promoter
                     /note="SV40 enhancer and early promoter"
     rep_origin      1350..1485
                     /label=SV40 ori
                     /note="SV40 origin of replication"
     primer_bind     1412..1431
                     /label=SV40pro-F
                     /note="SV40 promoter/origin, forward primer"
     polyA_signal    2121..2345
                     /label=bGH poly(A) signal
                     /note="bovine growth hormone polyadenylation signal"
     promoter        2352..2592
                     /label=U6 promoter
                     /note="RNA polymerase III promoter for human U6 snRNA"
     primer_bind     2352..2372
                     /label=hU6-F
                     /note="Human U6 promoter, forward primer"
     primer_bind     2523..2542
                     /label=LKO.1 5'
                     /note="Human U6 promoter, forward primer"
     protein_bind    2602..2635
                     /label=loxP
                     /bound_moiety="Cre recombinase"
                     /note="Cre-mediated recombination occurs in the 8-bp core
                     sequence (GCATACAT)."
     primer_bind     complement(2672..2691)
                     /label=T7
                     /note="T7 promoter, forward primer"
     promoter        complement(2673..2691)
                     /label=T7 promoter
                     /note="promoter for bacteriophage T7 RNA polymerase"
     primer_bind     complement(2778..2795)
                     /label=L4440
                     /note="L4440 vector, forward primer"
     rep_origin      complement(2949..3537)
                     /direction=LEFT
                     /label=ori
                     /note="high-copy-number ColE1/pMB1/pBR322/pUC origin of
                     replication"
     primer_bind     complement(3029..3048)
                     /label=pBR322ori-F
                     /note="pBR322 origin, forward primer"
     CDS             complement(3708..4568)
                     /codon_start=1
                     /gene="bla"
                     /product="beta-lactamase"
                     /label=AmpR
                     /note="confers resistance to ampicillin, carbenicillin, and
                     related antibiotics"
                     /translation="MSIQHFRVALIPFFAAFCLPVFAHPETLVKVKDAEDQLGARVGYI
                     ELDLNSGKILESFRPEERFPMMSTFKVLLCGAVLSRIDAGQEQLGRRIHYSQNDLVEYS
                     PVTEKHLTDGMTVRELCSAAITMSDNTAANLLLTTIGGPKELTAFLHNMGDHVTRLDRW
                     EPELNEAIPNDERDTTMPVAMATTLRKLLTGELLTLASRQQLIDWMEADKVAGPLLRSA
                     LPAGWFIADKSGAGERGSRGIIAALGPDGKPSRIVVIYTTGSQATMDERNRQIAEIGAS
                     LIKHW"
     primer_bind     4331..4350
                     /label=Amp-R
                     /note="Ampicillin resistance gene, reverse primer"
     promoter        complement(4569..4673)
                     /gene="bla"
                     /label=AmpR promoter
     primer_bind     4741..4759
                     /label=pBRforEco
                     /note="pBR322 vectors, upsteam of EcoRI site, forward
                     primer"
     primer_bind     complement(4797..4819)
                     /label=pGEX 3'
                     /note="pGEX vectors, reverse primer"
     primer_bind     4919..4938
                     /label=pRS-marker
                     /note="pRS vectors, use to sequence yeast selectable
                     marker"
     promoter        5019..2
                     /label=SP6 promoter
                     /note="promoter for bacteriophage SP6 RNA polymerase"
     primer_bind     5019..1
                     /label=SP6
                     /note="SP6 promoter, forward primer"
ORIGIN
        1 gaacgcggcc gccagctgaa gcttcgtacg tcaggtggag gaggtagtgg cggaggcgga
       61 tctgtagcag gtcatgcctc tggcagcccc gcattcggga ccgcctctca ttcgaattgc
      121 gaacatgaag agatccacct cgccggctcg atccagccgc atggcgcgct tctggtcgtc
      181 agcgaacatg atcatcgcgt catccaggcc agcgccaacg ccgcggaatt tctgaatctc
      241 ggaagcgtac tcggcgttcc gctcgccgag atcgacggcg atctgttgat caagatcctg
      301 ccgcatctcg atcccaccgc cgaaggcatg ccggtcgcgg tgcgctgccg gatcggcaat
      361 ccctctacgg agtactgcgg tctgatgcat cggcctccgg aaggcgggct gatcatcgaa
      421 ctcgaacgtg ccggcccgtc gatcgatctg tcaggcacgc tggcgccggc gctggagcgg
      481 atccgcacgg cgggttcact gcgcgcgctg tgcgatgaca ccgtgctgct gtttcagcag
      541 tgcaccggct acgaccgggt gatggtgtat cgtttcgatg agcaaggcca cggcctggta
      601 ttctccgagt gccatgtgcc tgggctcgaa tcctatttcg gcaaccgcta tccgtcgtcg
      661 actgtcccgc agatggcgcg gcagctgtac gtgcggcagc gcgtccgcgt gctggtcgac
      721 gtcacctatc agccggtgcc gctggagccg cggctgtcgc cgctgaccgg gcgcgatctc
      781 gacatgtcgg gctgcttcct gcgctcgatg tcgccgtgcc atctgcagtt cctgaaggac
      841 atgggcgtgc gcgccaccct ggcggtgtcg ctggtggtcg gcggcaagct gtggggcctg
      901 gttgtctgtc accattatct gccgcgcttc atccgtttcg agctgcgggc gatctgcaaa
      961 cggctcgccg aaaggatcgc gacgcggatc accgcgcttg agagctgaac tagtaacttg
     1021 tttattgcag cttataatgg ttacaaataa agcaatagca tcacaaattt cacaaataaa
     1081 gcattttttt cactgcattc tagttgtggt ttgtccaaac tcatcaatgt atcttagtcg
     1141 atataacttc gtatagcata cattatacga agttatgtcg acggtgtgga aagtccccag
     1201 gctccccagc aggcagaagt atgcaaagca tgcatctcaa ttagtcagca accaggtgtg
     1261 gaaagtcccc aggctcccca gcaggcagaa gtatgcaaag catgcatctc aattagtcag
     1321 caaccatagt cccgccccta actccgccca tcccgcccct aactccgccc agttccgccc
     1381 attctccgcc ccatggctga ctaatttttt ttatttatgc agaggccgag gccgcctcgg
     1441 cctctgagct attccagaag tagtgaggag gcttttttgg aggcctaggc ttttgcaaag
     1501 aattcgccac catgactgag tacaagccta ctgtgcgttt agccaccagg gatgatgtgc
     1561 cacgagccgt gaggacacta gcagccgcct ttgctgacta cccagctaca aggcacaccg
     1621 tggaccctga cagacacatt gaaagagtca cagaacttca ggagctgttt ttaactaggg
     1681 tgggcctgga tattggcaaa gtctgggtgg ccgatgatgg agcagcagtt gcagtgtgga
     1741 ccaccccaga gtctgttgaa gctggagctg tctttgcaga aattggacca agaatggccg
     1801 agttatctgg cagcaggctg gctgctcaac agcagatgga aggattatta gctccccaca
     1861 gacccaagga gcctgcctgg ttcctggcaa cagttggagt ttctccagac catcagggca
     1921 agggcttagg atctgctgtg gtgctgcctg gtgtggaagc agctgagaga gctggggtgc
     1981 cagcatttct ggagacatca gctcctagaa acctgccctt ctatgaacgg ctgggcttca
     2041 cagtgactgc tgatgtggag gtgcctgagg gccccagaac ctggtgcatg acaagaaaac
     2101 caggagcctg actgcagcga ctgtgccttc tagttgccag ccatctgttg tttgcccctc
     2161 ccccgtgcct tccttgaccc tggaaggtgc cactcccact gtcctttcct aataaaatga
     2221 ggaaattgca tcgcattgtc tgagtaggtg tcattctatt ctggggggtg gggtggggca
     2281 ggacagcaag ggggaggatt gggaagacaa tagcaggcat gctggggatg cggtgggctc
     2341 tatggctcga ggagggccta tttcccatga ttccttcata tttgcatata cgatacaagg
     2401 ctgttagaga gataattgga attaatttga ctgtaaacac aaagatatta gtacaaaata
     2461 cgtgacgtag aaagtaataa tttcttgggt agtttgcagt tttaaaatta tgttttaaaa
     2521 tggactatca tatgcttacc gtaacttgaa agtatttcga tttcttggct ttatatatct
     2581 tgtggaaagg acgaaacacc gataacttcg tatagcatac attatacgaa gttatggtac
     2641 cgatgcagct agcccgcgga tctgccggtc tccctatagt gagtcgtatt aatttcgata
     2701 agccaggtta acctgcatta atgaatcggc caacgcgcgg ggagaggcgg tttgcgtatt
     2761 gggcgctctt ccgcttcctc gctcactgac tcgctgcgct cggtcgttcg gctgcggcga
     2821 gcggtatcag ctcactcaaa ggcggtaata cggttatcca cagaatcagg ggataacgca
     2881 ggaaagaaca tgtgagcaaa aggccagcaa aaggccagga accgtaaaaa ggccgcgttg
     2941 ctggcgtttt tccataggct ccgcccccct gacgagcatc acaaaaatcg acgctcaagt
     3001 cagaggtggc gaaacccgac aggactataa agataccagg cgtttccccc tggaagctcc
     3061 ctcgtgcgct ctcctgttcc gaccctgccg cttaccggat acctgtccgc ctttctccct
     3121 tcgggaagcg tggcgctttc tcaatgctca cgctgtaggt atctcagttc ggtgtaggtc
     3181 gttcgctcca agctgggctg tgtgcacgaa ccccccgttc agcccgaccg ctgcgcctta
     3241 tccggtaact atcgtcttga gtccaacccg gtaagacacg acttatcgcc actggcagca
     3301 gccactggta acaggattag cagagcgagg tatgtaggcg gtgctacaga gttcttgaag
     3361 tggtggccta actacggcta cactagaagg acagtatttg gtatctgcgc tctgctgaag
     3421 ccagttacct tcggaaaaag agttggtagc tcttgatccg gcaaacaaac caccgctggt
     3481 agcggtggtt tttttgtttg caagcagcag attacgcgca gaaaaaaagg atctcaagaa
     3541 gatcctttga tcttttctac ggggtctgac gctcagtgga acgaaaactc acgttaaggg
     3601 attttggtca tgagattatc aaaaaggatc ttcacctaga tccttttaaa ttaaaaatga
     3661 agttttaaat caatctaaag tatatatgag taaacttggt ctgacagtta ccaatgctta
     3721 atcagtgagg cacctatctc agcgatctgt ctatttcgtt catccatagt tgcctgactc
     3781 cccgtcgtgt agataactac gatacgggag ggcttaccat ctggccccag tgctgcaatg
     3841 ataccgcgag acccacgctc accggctcca gatttatcag caataaacca gccagccgga
     3901 agggccgagc gcagaagtgg tcctgcaact ttatccgcct ccatccagtc tattaattgt
     3961 tgccgggaag ctagagtaag tagttcgcca gttaatagtt tgcgcaacgt tgttgccatt
     4021 gctacaggca tcgtggtgtc acgctcgtcg tttggtatgg cttcattcag ctccggttcc
     4081 caacgatcaa ggcgagttac atgatccccc atgttgtgca aaaaagcggt tagctccttc
     4141 ggtcctccga tcgttgtcag aagtaagttg gccgcagtgt tatcactcat ggttatggca
     4201 gcactgcata attctcttac tgtcatgcca tccgtaagat gcttttctgt gactggtgag
     4261 tactcaacca agtcattctg agaatagtgt atgcggcgac cgagttgctc ttgcccggcg
     4321 tcaatacggg ataataccgc gccacatagc agaactttaa aagtgctcat cattggaaaa
     4381 cgttcttcgg ggcgaaaact ctcaaggatc ttaccgctgt tgagatccag ttcgatgtaa
     4441 cccactcgtg cacccaactg atcttcagca tcttttactt tcaccagcgt ttctgggtga
     4501 gcaaaaacag gaaggcaaaa tgccgcaaaa aagggaataa gggcgacacg gaaatgttga
     4561 atactcatac tcttcctttt tcaatattat tgaagcattt atcagggtta ttgtctcatg
     4621 agcggataca tatttgaatg tatttagaaa aataaacaaa taggggttcc gcgcacattt
     4681 ccccgaaaag tgccacctga cgtctaagaa accattatta tcatgacatt aacctataaa
     4741 aataggcgta tcacgaggcc ctttcgtctc gcgcgtttcg gtgatgacgg tgaaaacctc
     4801 tgacacatgc agctcccgga gacggtcaca gcttgtctgt aagcggatgc cgggagcaga
     4861 caagcccgtc agggcgcgtc agcgggtgtt ggcgggtgtc ggggctggct taactatgcg
     4921 gcatcagagc agattgtact gagagtgcac catatggaca tattgtcgtt agaacgcggc
     4981 tacaattaat acataacctt atgtatcata cacatacgat ttaggtgaca ctata
//
